>Addgene plasmid #152474 | pGBW-m4133894 | depositor full sequence | sequence record 295486 | Full Sequence
CACCATGGGTTTTAGAAAAATGGCATTCCCATCTGGTAAAGTTGAGGGTTGTATGGTACAAGTAACTTGT
GGTACAACTACACTTAACGGTCTTTGGCTTGATGACGTAGTTTACTGTCCAAGACATGTGATCTGCACCT
CTGAAGACATGCTTAACCCTAATTATGAAGATTTACTCATTCGTAAGTCTAATCATAATTTCTTGGTACA
GGCTGGTAATGTTCAACTCAGGGTTATTGGACATTCTATGCAAAATTGTGTACTTAAGCTTAAGGTTGAT
ACAGCCAATCCTAAGACACCTAAGTATAAGTTTGTTCGCATTCAACCAGGACAGACTTTTTCAGTGTTAG
CTTGTTACAATGGTTCACCATCTGGTGTTTACCAATGTGCTATGAGGCCCAATTTCACTATTAAGGGTTC
ATTCCTTAATGGTTCATGTGGTAGTGTTGGTTTTAACATAGATTATGACTGTGTCTCTTTTTGTTACATG
CACCATATGGAATTACCAACTGGAGTTCATGCTGGCACAGACTTAGAAGGTAACTTTTATGGACCTTTTG
TTGACAGGCAAACAGCACAAGCAGCTGGTACGGACACAACTATTACAGTTAATGTTTTAGCTTGGTTGTA
CGCTGCTGTTATAAATGGAGACAGGTGGTTTCTCAATCGATTTACCACAACTCTTAATGACTTTAACCTT
GTGGCTATGAAGTACAATTATGAACCTCTAACACAAGACCATGTTGACATACTAGGACCTCTTTCTGCTC
AAACTGGAATTGCCGTTTTAGATATGTGTGCTTCATTAAAAGAATTACTGCAAAATGGTATGAATGGACG
TACCATATTGGGTAGTGCTTTATTAGAAGATGAATTTACACCTTTTGATGTTGTTAGACAATGCTCAGGT
GTTACTTTCGAAAACCTTTACTTTCAGTCGCACCATCACCATCACCATTAAGCTAGCTTGACTGACTGAG
ATACAGCGTACCTTCAGCTCACAGACATGATAAGATACATTGATGAGTTTGGACAAACCACAACTAGAAT
GCAGTGAAAAAAATGCTTTATTTGTGAAATTTGTGATGCTATTGCTTTATTTGTAACCATTATAAGCTGC
AATAAACAAGTTAACAACAACAATTGCATTCATTTTATGTTTCAGGTTCAGGGGGAGGTGTGGGAGGTTT
TTTAAAGCAAGTAAAACCTCTACAAATGTGGTATTGGCCCATCTCTATCGGTATCGTAGCATAACCCCTT
GGGGCCTCTAAACGGGTCTTGAGGGGTTTTTTGTGCCCCTCGGGCCGGATTGCTATCTACCGGCATTGGC
GCAGAAAAAAATGCCTGATGCGACGCTGCGCGTCTTATACTCCCACATATGCCAGATTCAGCAACGGATA
CGGCTTCCCCAACTTGCCCACTTCCATACGTGTCCTCCTTACCAGAAATTTATCCTTAAGGTCGTCAGCT
ATCCTGCAGGCGATCTCTCGATTTCGATCAAGACATTCCTTTAATGGTCTTTTCTGGACACCACTAGGGG
TCAGAAGTAGTTCATCAAACTTTCTTCCCTCCCTAATCTCATTGGTTACCTTGGGCTATCGAAACTTAAT
TAACCAGTCAAGTCAGCTACTTGGCGAGATCGACTTGTCTGGGTTTCGACTACGCTCAGAATTGCGTCAG
TCAAGTTCGATCTGGTCCTTGCTATTGCACCCGTTCTCCGATTACGAGTTTCATTTAAATCATGTGAGCA
AAAGGCCAGCAAAAGGCCAGGAACCGTAAAAAGGCCGCGTTGCTGGCGTTTTTCCATAGGCTCCGCCCCC
CTGACGAGCATCACAAAAATCGACGCTCAAGTCAGAGGTGGCGAAACCCGACAGGACTATAAAGATACCA
GGCGTTTCCCCCTGGAAGCTCCCTCGTGCGCTCTCCTGTTCCGACCCTGCCGCTTACCGGATACCTGTCC
GCCTTTCTCCCTTCGGGAAGCGTGGCGCTTTCTCATAGCTCACGCTGTAGGTATCTCAGTTCGGTGTAGG
TCGTTCGCTCCAAGCTGGGCTGTGTGCACGAACCCCCCGTTCAGCCCGACCGCTGCGCCTTATCCGGTAA
CTATCGTCTTGAGTCCAACCCGGTAAGACACGACTTATCGCCACTGGCAGCAGCCACTGGTAACAGGATT
AGCAGAGCGAGGTATGTAGGCGGTGCTACAGAGTTCTTGAAGTGGTGGCCTAACTACGGCTACACTAGAA
GAACAGTATTTGGTATCTGCGCTCTGCTGAAGCCAGTTACCTTCGGAAAAAGAGTTGGTAGCTCTTGATC
CGGCAAACAAACCACCGCTGGTAGCGGTGGTTTTTTTGTTTGCAAGCAGCAGATTACGCGCAGAAAAAAA
GGATCTCAAGAAGATCCTTTGATCTTTTCTACGGGGTCTGACGCTCAGTGGAACGAAAACTCACGTTAAG
GGATTTTGGTCATGAGATTATCAAAAAGGATCTTCACCTAGATCCTTTTAAATTAAAAATGAAGTTTTAA
ATCAATCTAAAGTATATATGAGTAAACTTGGTCTGACAGTTACCAATGCTTAATCAGTGAGGCACCTATC
TCAGCGATCTGTCTATTTCGTTCATCCATAGTTGCATTTAAATTTCCGAACTCTCCAAGGCCCTCGTCGG
AAAATCTTCAAACCTTTCGTCCGATCCATCTTGCAGGCTACCTCTCGAACGAACTATCGCAAGTCTCTTG
GCCGGCCTTGCGCCTTGGCTATTGCTTGGCAGCGCCTATCGCCAGGTATTACTCCAATCCCGAATATCCG
AGATCGGGATCACCCGAGAGAAGTTCAACCTACATCCTCAATCCCGATCTATCCGAGATCCGAGGAATAT
CGAAATCGGGGCGCGCCTGGCCTCCGCGCCGGGTTTTGGCGCCTCCCGCGGGCGCCCCCCTCGTCACGGC
GAGCGCTGCCACGTCAGACGAAGGGCGCAGGAGCGTCCTGATCCTTCCGCCCGGACGCTCAGGACAGCGG
CCCGCTGCTCATAAGACTCGGCCTTAGAACCCCAGTATCAGCAGAAGGACATTTTAGGACGGGACTTGGG
TGACTCTAGGGCACTGGTTTTCTTTCCAGAGAGCGGAACAGGCGAGGAAAAGTAGTCCCTTCTCGGCGAT
TCTGCGGAGGGATCTCCGTGGGGCGGTGAACGCCGATGATTATATAAGGACGCGCCGGGTGTGGCACAGC
TAGTTCCGTCGCAGCCGGGATTTGGGTCGCGGTTCTTGTTTGTGGATCGCTGTGATCGTCACTTGGTGAG
TAGCGGGCTGCTGGGCTGGCCGGGGCTTTCGTGGCCGCCGGGCCGCTCGGTGGGACGGAAGCGTGTGGAG
AGACCGCCAAGGGCTGTAGTCTGGGTCCGCGAGCAAGGTTGCCCTGAACTGGGGGTTGGGGGGAGCGCAG
CAAAATGGCGGCTGTTCCCGAGTCTTGAATGGAAGACGCTTGTGAGGCGGGCTGTGAGGTCGTTGAAACA
AGGTGGGGGGCATGGTGGGCGGCAAGAACCCAAGGTCTTGAGCCCTTCGCTAATGCGGGAAAGCTCTTAT
TCGGGTGAGATGGGCTGGGCACCATCTGGGGACCCTGACGTGAAGTTTGTCACTGACTGGAGAACTCGGT
TTGTCGTCTGTTGCGGGGGCGGCAGTTATGGCGGTGCCGTTGGGCAGTGCACCCGTACCTTTGGGAGCGC
GCGCCCTCGTCGTGTCGTGACGTCACCCGTTCTGTTGGCTTATAATGCAGGGTGGGGCCACCTGCCGGTA
GGTGTGCGGTAGGCTTTTCTCCGTCGCAGGACGCAGGGTTCGGGCCTAGGGTAGGCTCTCCTGAATCGAC
AGGCGCCGGACCTCTGGTGAGGGGAGGGATAAGTGAGGCGTCAGTTTCTTTGGTCGGTTTTATGTACCTA
TCTTCTTAAGTAGCTGAAGCTCCGGTTTTGAACTATGCGCTCGGGGTTGGCGAGTGTGTTTTGTGAAGTT
TTTTAGGCACCTTTTGAAATGTAATCATTTGGGTCAATATGTAATTTTCAGTGTTAGACTTGTAAATTGT
CCGCTAAATTCTGGCCGTTTTTGGCTTTTTTGTTAGACAACATGACCGAGTACAAGCCCACGGTGCGCCT
CGCCACCCGCGACGACGTCCCCAGGGCCGTACGCACCCTCGCCGCCGCGTTCGCCGACTACCCCGCCACG
CGCCACACCGTCGATCCGGACCGCCACATCGAGCGGGTCACCGAGCTGCAAGAACTCTTCCTCACGCGCG
TCGGGCTCGACATCGGCAAGGTGTGGGTCGCGGACGACGGCGCCGCGGTGGCGGTCTGGACCACGCCGGA
GAGCGTCGAAGCGGGGGCGGTGTTCGCCGAGATCGGCCCGCGCATGGCCGAGTTGAGCGGTTCCCGGCTG
GCCGCGCAGCAACAGATGGAGGGCCTCCTGGCGCCGCACCGGCCCAAGGAGCCCGCGTGGTTCCTGGCCA
CCGTCGGCGTCTCGCCCGACCACCAGGGCAAGGGTCTGGGCAGCGCCGTCGTGCTCCCCGGAGTGGAGGC
CGCCGAGCGCGCCGGGGTGCCCGCCTTCCTGGAGACCTCCGCGCCCCGCAACCTCCCCTTCTACGAGCGG
CTCGGCTTCACCGTCACCGCCGACGTCGAGGTGCCCGAAGGACCGCGCACCTGGTGCATGACCCGCAAGC
CCGGTGCCTAGGCTAGTATGTAAGCCTAGTCTTAGATAATAAAATCGCTATCCATCGAAGATGGATGTGT
GTTGGTTTTTTGTGTGTGTAACGCTAGGCGCGCCTGGTGTACCGAGAACGATCCTCTCAGTGCGAGTCTC
GACGATCCATATCGTTGCTTGGCAGTCAGCCAGTCGGAATCCAGCTTGGGACCCAGGAAGTCCAATCGTC
AGATATTGTACTCAAGCCTGGTCACGGCAGCGTACCGATCTGTTTAAACCTAGATATTGATAGTCTGATC
GGTCAACGTATAATCGAGTCCTAGCTTTTGCAAACATCTATCAAGAGACAGGATCAGCAGGAGGCTTTCG
CATGAGTATTCAACATTTCCGTGTCGCCCTTATTCCCTTTTTTGCGGCATTTTGCCTTCCTGTTTTTGCT
CACCCAGAAACGCTGGTGAAAGTAAAAGATGCTGAAGATCAGTTGGGTGCGCGAGTGGGTTACATCGAAC
TGGATCTCAACAGCGGTAAGATCCTTGAGAGTTTTCGCCCCGAAGAACGCTTTCCAATGATGAGCACTTT
TAAAGTTCTGCTATGTGGCGCGGTATTATCCCGTATTGACGCCGGGCAAGAGCAACTCGGTCGCCGCATA
CACTATTCTCAGAATGACTTGGTTGAGTATTCACCAGTCACAGAAAAGCATCTTACGGATGGCATGACAG
TAAGAGAATTATGCAGTGCTGCCATAACCATGAGTGATAACACTGCGGCCAACTTACTTCTGACAACGAT
TGGAGGACCGAAGGAGCTAACCGCTTTTTTGCACAACATGGGGGATCATGTAACTCGCCTTGATCGTTGG
GAACCGGAGCTGAATGAAGCCATACCAAACGACGAGCGTGACACCACGATGCCTGTAGCAATGGCAACAA
CCTTGCGTAAACTATTAACTGGCGAACTACTTACTCTAGCTTCCCGGCAACAGTTGATAGACTGGATGGA
GGCGGATAAAGTTGCAGGACCACTTCTGCGCTCGGCCCTTCCGGCTGGCTGGTTTATTGCTGATAAATCT
GGAGCCGGTGAGCGTGGGTCTCGCGGTATCATTGCAGCACTGGGGCCAGATGGTAAGCCCTCCCGTATCG
TAGTTATCTACACGACGGGGAGTCAGGCAACTATGGATGAACGAAATAGACAGATCGCTGAGATAGGTGC
CTCACTGATTAAGCATTGGTAACCGATTCTAGGTGCATTGGCGCAGAAAAAAATGCCTGATGCGACGCTG
CGCGTCTTATACTCCCACATATGCCAGATTCAGCAACGGATACGGCTTCCCCAACTTGCCCACTTCCATA
CGTGTCCTCCTTACCAGAAATTTATCCTTAAGATCGTTTAAACTCGACTCTGGCTCTATCGAATCTCCGT
CGTTTCGAGCTTACGCGAACAGCCGTGGCGCTCATTTGCTCGTCGGGCATCGAATCTCGTCAGCTATCGT
CAGCTTACCTTTTTGGCAGCGATCGCGGCTCCCGACATCTTGGACCATTAGCTCCACAGGTATCTTCTTC
CCTCTAGTGGTCATAACAGCAGCTTCAGCTACCTCTCAATTCAAAAAACCCCTCAAGACCCGTTTAGAGG
CCCCAAGGGGTTATGCTATCAATCGTTGCGTTACACACACAAAAAACCAACACACATCCATCTTCGATGG
ATAGCGATTTTATTATCTAACTGCTGATCGAGTGTAGCCAGATCTAGTAATCAATTACGGGGTCATTAGT
TCATAGCCCATATATGGAGTTCCGCGTTACATAACTTACGGTAAATGGCCCGCCTGGCTGACCGCCCAAC
GACCCCCGCCCATTGACGTCAATAATGACGTATGTTCCCATAGTAACGCCAATAGGGACTTTCCATTGAC
GTCAATGGGTGGAGTATTTACGGTAAACTGCCCACTTGGCAGTACATCAAGTGTATCATATGCCAAGTAC
GCCCCCTATTGACGTCAATGACGGTAAATGGCCCGCCTGGCATTATGCCCAGTACATGACCTTATGGGAC
TTTCCTACTTGGCAGTACATCTACGTATTAGTCATCGCTATTACCATGCTGATGCGGTTTTGGCAGTACA
TCAATGGGCGTGGATAGCGGTTTGACTCACGGGGATTTCCAAGTCTCCACCCCATTGACGTCAATGGGAG
TTTGTTTTGGCACCAAAATCAACGGGACTTTCCAAAATGTCGTAACAACTCCGCCCCATTGACGCAAATG
GGCGGTAGGCGTGTACGGTGGGAGGTCTATATAAGCAGAGCTGGTTTAGTGAACCGTCAGATCAGATCTT
TGTCGATCCTACCATCCACTCGACACACCCGCCAGCGGCCGC
Features (pLannotate 1.2.2; 20 found; start..end, strand, type, name):
      8..922     +  CDS            R1A_SARS2 (fragment): Experimental evidence at protein level: Swiss-Prot protein existence level 1. [Non-structural protein 10]: Plays a pivotal role in viral transcription by stimulating both nsp14 3'-5' exoribonuclease and nsp16 2'-O-methyltransferase activities. Therefore plays an essential role in viral mRNAs cap methylation. From Severe acute respiratory syndrome coronavirus 2 (2019-nCoV) (SARS-CoV-2).
    941..958     +  CDS            6xHis: 6xHis affinity tag
   1011..1132    -  polyA_signal   SV40 poly(A) signal: SV40 polyadenylation signal
   1155..1224    -  CDS            large T antigen (fragment): large T antigen from SV40 (simian virus 40)
   1247..1293    +  terminator     T7 terminator: transcription terminator for bacteriophage T7 RNA polymerase
   1323..1459    +  terminator     rrnG terminator: transcription terminator from the E. coli ribosomal RNA rrnG operon (Albrechtsen et al., 1991)
   1504..1575    +  misc_feature   3' β-globin insulator: insulator downstream of the human β-globin locus (Farrell et al., 2002)
   1801..2389    -  rep_origin     ori: high-copy-number ColE1/pMB1/pBR322/pUC origin of replication
   2561..2625    -  CDS            bla(M) (fragment): β-lactamase lacking the signal sequence; bla(M); allows cytosolic expression of β-lactamase
   2889..4098    +  promoter       UbC promoter: human ubiquitin C promoter
   4102..4699    +  CDS            PuroR (fragment): puromycin N-acetyltransferase; pac from Streptomyces; confers resistance to puromycin
   4728..4776    +  polyA_signal   poly(A) signal: synthetic polyadenylation signal
   5042..5902    +  CDS            AmpR: β-lactamase; bla; confers resistance to ampicillin, carbenicillin, and related antibiotics
   5915..6051    +  terminator     rrnG terminator: transcription terminator from the E. coli ribosomal RNA rrnG operon (Albrechtsen et al., 1991)
   6196..6267    +  misc_feature   5' β-globin insulator: insulator upstream of the human β-globin locus (Farrell et al., 2002)
   6272..6318    -  terminator     T7 terminator: transcription terminator for bacteriophage T7 RNA polymerase
   6336..6384    -  polyA_signal   poly(A) signal: synthetic polyadenylation signal
   6465..6768    +  enhancer       CMV enhancer: human cytomegalovirus immediate early enhancer
   6841..6858    -  promoter       CMV promoter (fragment): human cytomegalovirus (CMV) immediate early promoter
   6921..6972    +  promoter       CMVd2 promoter: truncated human cytomegalovirus (CMV) immediate early promoter that yields moderately reduced expression relative to the full-length promoter
