[The description below was written by a language model from this plasmid's Addgene catalogue record and pLannotate feature annotations shown in this document.]
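Description:
pGBW-m4133894 is a mammalian expression plasmid built on the pTwist_CMV_Puro_6 backbone that carries the wild-type coding sequence for the SARS-CoV-2 3C-like proteinase (nsp5, the main protease released from the ORF1ab polyprotein). It is propagated in E. coli as a high-copy plasmid through a ColE1/pUC-type origin and is selected with ampicillin via a full-length β-lactamase gene. A short additional β-lactamase fragment is also annotated, apparently a backbone remnant. For selection in mammalian cells, a separate cassette places puromycin N-acetyltransferase under the human ubiquitin C promoter, followed by a synthetic poly(A) signal.

The roughly 0.9 kb insert sits at the start of the 7,042 nt sequence record and is matched by the automated annotation to a fragment of the SARS-CoV-2 replicase polyprotein 1a. The nsp10 functional text attached to that hit is generic polyprotein boilerplate and does not describe this insert, which the catalogue identifies as nsp5. Because the plasmid is circular, the CMV enhancer and CMV promoter elements annotated at the end of the record lie directly upstream of the insert and drive its expression. The coding sequence is followed by a backbone-encoded C-terminal 6xHis tag, which the catalogue describes as TEV-cleavable, although no TEV site is annotated separately. An SV40 polyadenylation signal lies downstream, annotated on the opposite strand. T7 and rrnG transcription terminators, an additional synthetic poly(A) signal and 5' and 3' β-globin insulator elements flank the expression unit, presumably to isolate it from neighbouring transcription. The construct suits transient or puromycin-selected expression of His-tagged nsp5 in mammalian cells, with the tag available for detection or affinity purification.
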