Addgene plasmid #152474: pGBW-m4133894
Purpose: Mammalian expression plasmid for SARS-CoV-2 3C-like proteinase
Depositing lab: Ginkgo Bioworks & Benjie Chen. Depositing organization: Ginkgo Bioworks.
Backbone
  Vector backbone: pTwist_CMV_Puro_6
  Backbone size w/o insert (bp): 6080
  Vector type: Mammalian Expression
  Selectable markers: Puromycin
Growth in bacteria
  Bacterial resistance: Ampicillin, 100 μg/mL
  Growth temperature: 37°C
  Growth strain: DH5alpha
  Copy number: High Copy
Gene/Insert
  Gene/Insert name: SARS-CoV-2 3C-like proteinase (alt name: nsp5)
  Species: Severe acute respiratory syndrome coronavirus 2
  Insert size (bp): 911
  Mutation: wt
  Entrez Gene: ORF1ab (a.k.a. GU280_gp01)
  Promoter: CMV
  Tag / fusion protein: Cleavable TEV;6xHis-003 (C terminal on backbone)
  Cloning method: Unknown
Resource information
  A portion of this plasmid was derived from a plasmid made by: GinkgoBioworks
Depositor comments: NCBI reference sequence: YP_009725301.1
How to cite: pGBW-m4133894 was a gift from Ginkgo Bioworks & Benjie Chen (Addgene plasmid # 152474 ; http://n2t.net/addgene:152474 ; RRID:Addgene_152474)
